Addgene plasmid #134573: YFP-mGCN5-C1
Purpose: Expresses YFP-GCN5 fusion protein
Depositing lab: Susan Janicki. Depositing organization: Wistar Institute. Publication: Single cell analysis of transcriptional activation dynamics. Rafalska-Metcalf IU, Powers SL, Joo LM, LeRoy G, Janicki SM. PLoS One. 2010 Apr 21;5(4):e10272. doi: 10.1371/journal.pone.0010272. PubMed 20422051.
Backbone
  Vector backbone: pEYFP-C1
  Backbone manufacturer: Clontech
  Backbone size w/o insert (bp): 4700
  Vector type: Mammalian Expression
  Selectable markers: Neomycin (select with G418)
Growth in bacteria
  Bacterial resistance: Kanamycin, 50 μg/mL
  Growth temperature: 37°C
  Growth strain: DH5alpha
  Copy number: High Copy
Gene/Insert
  Gene/Insert name: GCN5
  Species: M. musculus (mouse)
  Entrez Gene: Kat2a (a.k.a. 1110051E14Rik, Gcn5, Gcn5l2, mmGCN5)
  Promoter: CMV
  Tag / fusion protein: YFP (N terminal on backbone)
  Cloning method: Restriction Enzyme; 5′ cloning site KpnI (not destroyed); 3′ cloning site ApaI (not destroyed)
  Sequencing primers: 5′ EGFP-C; 3′ SV40pA-R
Terms and licenses: Academic/Nonprofit Terms; Industry Terms: Not Available to Industry
How to cite: YFP-mGCN5-C1 was a gift from Susan Janicki (Addgene plasmid # 134573 ; http://n2t.net/addgene:134573 ; RRID:Addgene_134573)
