[The description below was written by a language model from this plasmid's Addgene catalogue record and pLannotate feature annotations shown in this document.]
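Description:
YFP-mGCN5-C1 is a mammalian expression plasmid built on the Clontech pEYFP-C1 backbone that produces mouse GCN5 (Kat2a, a histone acetyltransferase) fused at its N terminus to the yellow fluorescent protein EYFP. The sequenced record is 7,732 nt. Transcription is driven by the human cytomegalovirus immediate-early enhancer and promoter, which span the numbering origin of the circular map. The EYFP coding sequence is followed by a short stretch of the multiple cloning site that serves as a linker, and then by the Kat2a open reading frame, which was inserted between the KpnI and ApaI sites, both of which were retained. About 500 bp downstream of the annotated Kat2a coding region carries no meaningful annotation before the remaining polylinker and the SV40 polyadenylation signal that terminates the transcript. The record does not say what this stretch is.

The rest of the plasmid is standard for the C1 series. A high-copy ColE1/pUC-type origin supports replication in E. coli, and an f1 origin allows single-stranded DNA production. A single NeoR/KanR (Tn5 aminoglycoside phosphotransferase) gene sits behind tandem bacterial (bla-type) and SV40 early promoters and ends in an HSV TK polyadenylation signal. It therefore confers kanamycin resistance in bacteria and G418 resistance in transfected mammalian cells, which allows stable line selection. The small ARG4 promoter, large T antigen, ble and bGH poly(A) fragments in the feature table are short partial matches, most likely incidental annotation hits rather than functional elements.

The construct is used to visualise GCN5 in living or fixed mammalian cells. The associated publication concerns single-cell analysis of transcriptional activation dynamics, which suggests the fusion was used to image recruitment of this coactivator by fluorescence microscopy.
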