Features (pLannotate 1.2.2; 17 found; start..end, strand, type, name):
      1..204     +  promoter       CMV promoter: human cytomegalovirus (CMV) immediate early promoter
    249..965     +  CDS            EYFP: EYFP is a basic (constitutively fluorescent) green/yellow fluorescent protein published in 1996, derived from Aequorea victoria. It is reported to be a very rapidly-maturing weak dimer with high acid sensitivity.
    966..1016    +  misc_feature   MCS (fragment): multiple cloning site
   1017..3506    +  CDS            Kat2a: KAT2A_MOUSE - Also known as Gcn5l2 From Mus musculus (Mouse).
   4000..4016    +  promoter       ARG4 promoter (fragment): S. cerevisiae ARG4
   4020..4037    +  misc_feature   MCS (fragment): multiple cloning site
   4049..4133    +  CDS            large T antigen (fragment): large T antigen from SV40 (simian virus 40)
   4156..4277    +  polyA_signal   SV40 poly(A) signal: SV40 polyadenylation signal
   4311..4739    -  rep_origin     f1 ori (sequence partly withheld): f1 bacteriophage origin of replication; arrow indicates direction of (+) strand synthesis
   4766..4870    +  promoter       AmpR promoter: bla
   4872..5229    +  promoter       SV40 promoter: SV40 enhancer and early promoter
   5264..6058    +  CDS            NeoR/KanR: aminoglycoside phosphotransferase from Tn5; aph(3')-II (or nptII); confers resistance to neomycin, kanamycin, and G418 (Geneticin®)
   6079..6231    +  CDS            ble (fragment): BLE_KLEPN - Experimental evidence at protein level: Swiss-Prot protein existence level 1. Binding protein with a strong affinity to the bleomycin family of antibiotics. Binds to CL990; an antimitotic-antibiotic compound. From Klebsiella pneumoniae.
   6290..6337    +  polyA_signal   HSV TK poly(A) signal: herpes simplex virus thymidine kinase polyadenylation signal (Cole and Stacy, 1985)
   6428..6444    -  polyA_signal   bGH poly(A) signal (fragment): bovine growth hormone polyadenylation signal
   6666..7254    +  rep_origin     ori: high-copy-number ColE1/pMB1/pBR322/pUC origin of replication
   7429..7732    +  enhancer       CMV enhancer: human cytomegalovirus immediate early enhancer
>Addgene plasmid #134573 | YFP-mGCN5-C1 | addgene full sequence | sequence record 265266 | Addgene NGS Result
GTGATGCGGTTTTGGCAGTACATCAATGGGCGTGGATAGCGGTTTGACTCACGGGGATTTCCAAGTCTCC
ACCCCATTGACGTCAATGGGAGTTTGTTTTGGCACCAAAATCAACGGGACTTTCCAAAATGTCGTAACAA
CTCCGCCCCATTGACGCAAATGGGCGGTAGGCGTGTACGGTGGGAGGTCTATATAAGCAGAGCTGGTTTA
GTGAACCGTCAGATCCGCTAGCGCTACCGGTCGCCACCATGGTGAGCAAGGGCGAGGAGCTGTTCACCGG
GGTGGTGCCCATCCTGGTCGAGCTGGACGGCGACGTAAACGGCCACAAGTTCAGCGTGTCCGGCGAGGGC
GAGGGCGATGCCACCTACGGCAAGCTGACCCTGAAGTTCATCTGCACCACCGGCAAGCTGCCCGTGCCCT
GGCCCACCCTCGTGACCACCTTCGGCTACGGCCTGCAGTGCTTCGCCCGCTACCCCGACCACATGAAGCA
GCACGACTTCTTCAAGTCCGCCATGCCCGAAGGCTACGTCCAGGAGCGCACCATCTTCTTCAAGGACGAC
GGCAACTACAAGACCCGCGCCGAGGTGAAGTTCGAGGGCGACACCCTGGTGAACCGCATCGAGCTGAAGG
GCATCGACTTCAAGGAGGACGGCAACATCCTGGGGCACAAGCTGGAGTACAACTACAACAGCCACAACGT
CTATATCATGGCCGACAAGCAGAAGAACGGCATCAAGGTGAACTTCAAGATCCGCCACAACATCGAGGAC
GGCAGCGTGCAGCTCGCCGACCACTACCAGCAGAACACCCCCATCGGCGACGGCCCCGTGCTGCTGCCCG
ACAACCACTACCTGAGCTACCAGTCCGCCCTGAGCAAAGACCCCAACGAGAAGCGCGATCACATGGTCCT
GCTGGAGTTCGTGACCGCCGCCGGGATCACTCTCGGCATGGACGAGCTGTACAAGTCCGGACTCAGATCT
CGAGCTCAAGCTTCGAATTCTGCAGTCGACGGTACCATGGCGGAACCTTCCCAGGCCCCAAACCCGGTCC
CGGCAGCGCAGCCCCGGCCCCTTCACTCCCCAGCCCCTGCCCCAACTTCGACTCCTGCGCCCAGTCCGGC
TTCAGCCTCCACTCCGGCTCCGACTCCGGCACCAGCCCCTGCCCCAGCTGCAGCCCCAGCTGGGAGCACA
GGGAGTGGGGGCGCCGGGGTAGGAAGTGGGGGGGATCCGGCTCGACCTGGCCTGAGCCAGCAGCAGCGCG
CTAGCCAGAGGAAGGCGCAAGTCCGGGGTCTGCCGCGTGCCAAGAAGCTTGAGAAACTAGGGGTCTTCTC
AGCTTGCAAGGCCAATGAAACCTGCAAGTGTAATGGCTGGAAAAACCCCAAGCCCCCCACCGCACCCCGC
ATGGACCTCCAGCAGCCAGCTGCCAACCTGAGCGAGTTGTGCCGTAGCTGTGAGCACCCTTTGGCGGACC
ATGTGTCCCACCTGGAGAATGTGTCAGAGGACGAGATTAACCGGCTCTTGGGAATGGTAGTAGATGTAGA
AAATCTGTTCATGTCTGTTCACAAGGAAGAGGACACAGACACCAAACAAGTCTATTTCTACCTCTTCAAG
CTCTTGCGGAAGTGCATTCTGCAGATGACACGGCCAGTGGTGGAGGGGTCTCTAGGCAGCCCCCCATTTG
AGAAGCCTAACATTGAACAGGGTGTACTGAACTTTGTGCAGTACAAATTTAGCCACCTGGCCCCCCGAGA
GCGCCAGACAATGTTTGAGCTCTCAAAGATGTTCCTGCTCTGCCTTAACTACTGGAAGCTGGAGACCCCT
GCTCAATTCCGGCAGCGGTCCCAGTCTGAGGATGTCGCTACCTACAAAGTCAATTATACCAGATGGCTCT
GTTACTGCCACGTGCCCCAGAGCTGCGACAGCCTCCCCCGCTACGAGACCACCCACGTGTTTGGCCGAAG
CCTTCTACGGTCCATTTTCACTGTCACCCGCCGGCAGCTACTGGAAAAATTTCGGGTGGAAAAGGACAAA
CTGGTGCCTGAGAAGAGGACCCTCATCCTCACTCACTTCCCCAAATTCCTGTCCATGCTTGAGGAAGAGA
TCTACGGGGCAAATTCTCCCATCTGGGAGTCAGGCTTCACCATGCCACCTTCGGAGGGGACACAGCTGGT
GCCCCGGCCAGCCACGGTCAGTGCAACAGTTGTACCCAGCTTCAGTCCTTCCATGGGAGGAGGCAGCAAC
AGCTCCCTGAGCCTAGATTCCGCAGGGACTGAGCCCATGCCAGCAGGGGAGAAGAGGAAGCTTCCTGAGA
ACCTGACCCTGGAGGATGCCAAGCGGCTCCGCGTGATGGGGGACATCCCCATGGAGCTGGTCAATGAGGT
CATGCTGACGATCACTGACCCCGCTGCCATGCTGGGGCCTGAGACAAGCCTGCTTTCGGCCAACGCAGCT
CGAGATGAGACGGCTCGCCTGGAAGAACGGCGAGGAATCATCGAGTTCCACGTCATTGGCAACTCCCTGA
CGCCCAAGGCCAACCGGCGCGTGCTGCTCTGGCTCGTGGGGCTGCAGAATGTCTTTTCCCACCAGCTGCC
AAGAATGCCCAAGGAATATATCGCCCGCCTCGTCTTTGACCCGAAGCACAAGACCCTGGCCCTGATCAAG
GATGGGCGGGTCATCGGTGGCATTTGCTTCCGCATGTTTCCCACTCAGGGCTTCACGGAAATCGTCTTCT
GTGCCGTCACCTCAAATGAGCAGGTCAAGGGCTATGGCACCCACCTGATGAACCACCTAAAGGAGTACCA
CATCAAACACAGCATCCTTTACTTTCTCACCTATGCTGACGAGTACGCCATTGGCTACTTCAAAAAGCAG
GGCTTCTCCAAAGACATCAAGGTGCCCAAGAGCCGCTATCTGGGCTACATCAAGGACTATGAAGGAGCGA
CGCTGATGGAGTGTGAGCTGAATCCCCGAATCCCCTACACAGAGCTGTCCCACATCATCAAGAAACAGAA
AGAGATCATCAAGAAGTTGATTGAGCGCAAACAGGCACAGATCCGCAAGGTCTACCCTGGACTCAGCTGC
TTCAAAGAGGGAGTGAGGCAGATCCCGGTGGAGAGCGTCCCTGGCATTCGAGAGACAGGCTGGAAGCCAC
TGGGAAAGGAGAAGGGCAAGGAGCTTAAGGATCCTGATCAGCTATATACGACCCTCAAAAACCTGCTGGC
TCAGATCAAGTCACACCCCAGTGCCTGGCCCTTCATGGAACCTGTGAAGAAGTCAGAGGCTCCTGACTAC
TACGAGGTTATCCGTTTCCCCATTGACCTGAAGACCATGACAGAACGGTTGCGCAGTCGCTACTATGTGA
CCCGGAAGCTCTTCGTAGCTGACCTGCAGCGGGTCATCGCCAACTGCCGGGAGTACAATCCCCCAGACAG
CGAATACTGTCGCTGCGCCAGTGCCCTGGAGAAGTTCTTCTACTTCAAGCTCAAAGAGGGAGGGCTCATC
GACAAGTAGCCCCCAGCTGGGATCCGCAACATCCACCTCCATCTCCTCAGATCCGTTTGGGGGCTCCCGG
CCCCCTCTCCCGGACTCAGCTGGAGAAACTCCAGCCAGGGACCCCAGATCTTACAGACTTTCTGGCCAGC
AGGCACTCACTCCCAAGCCAGCAGCTCTCTTTCCACCTTCCTTGCATCCCACCTTGGGGAGACGTCTGGT
CTGGGGCCAGCCCGTTGTAGAATGTCTGGTGGCCAGGGCATGAACTGTTGGTCCTTATAGAGCCATGCAG
GCTGAGCATCCTGAGCCTGGTCCCCATGCCTGTTTCCCAGGGCCAGGACTATTCAGTGAGTAGCCTTCAC
ATGGAAACAGCCCAGACTGGAGGAACCATGAGGGGCCTTGGCTTATCCTACACTGTTGTCTATCTGTCCC
TCCAGGATTGGGGGCAGGAGGACCATTCATTCCTTGGCATTAATCCCTCGGAGGGAACAATAAAGCTTTT
TTTTTCCCCTGAAAAAAAAAAAAAAGCTTGGGCCCGGGATCCACCGGATCTAGATAACTGATCATAATCA
GCCATACCACATTTGTAGAGGTTTTACTTGCTTTAAAAAACCTCCCACACCTCCCCCTGAACCTGAAACA
TAAAATGAATGCAATTGTTGTTGTTAACTTGTTTATTGCAGCTTATAATGGTTACAAATAAAGCAATAGC
ATCACAAATTTCACAAATAAAGCATTTTTTTCACTGCATTCTAGTTGTGGTTTGTCCAAACTCATCAATG
TATCTTAAGGCGTAAATTGTAAGCGTTAATATTTTGTTAAAATTCGCGTTAAATTTTTGTTAAATCAGCT
CATTTTTTAACCAATAGGCCGAAATCGGCAAAATCCCTTATAAATCAAAAGAATAGACCGAGATAGGGT
[37 nt withheld, positions 4410-4446]
AAAGAACGTGGACTCCAACGTCAAAGG
[49 nt withheld, positions 4474-4522]
T
[91 nt withheld, positions 4524-4614]
G
[124 nt withheld, positions 4616-4739]
CAGGTGGCACTTTTCGGGGAAATGTGCGCGGAACCCCTATTTGTTTATTTTTCTAAATACATTCAAATAT
GTATCCGCTCATGAGACAATAACCCTGATAAATGCTTCAATAATATTGAAAAAGGAAGAGTCCTGAGGCG
GAAAGAACCAGCTGTGGAATGTGTGTCAGTTAGGGTGTGGAAAGTCCCCAGGCTCCCCAGCAGGCAGAAG
TATGCAAAGCATGCATCTCAATTAGTCAGCAACCAGGTGTGGAAAGTCCCCAGGCTCCCCAGCAGGCAGA
AGTATGCAAAGCATGCATCTCAATTAGTCAGCAACCATAGTCCCGCCCCTAACTCCGCCCATCCCGCCCC
TAACTCCGCCCAGTTCCGCCCATTCTCCGCCCCATGGCTGACTAATTTTTTTTATTTATGCAGAGGCCGA
GGCCGCCTCGGCCTCTGAGCTATTCCAGAAGTAGTGAGGAGGCTTTTTTGGAGGCCTAGGCTTTTGCAAA
GATCGATCAAGAGACAGGATGAGGATCGTTTCGCATGATTGAACAAGATGGATTGCACGCAGGTTCTCCG
GCCGCTTGGGTGGAGAGGCTATTCGGCTATGACTGGGCACAACAGACAATCGGCTGCTCTGATGCCGCCG
TGTTCCGGCTGTCAGCGCAGGGGCGCCCGGTTCTTTTTGTCAAGACCGACCTGTCCGGTGCCCTGAATGA
ACTGCAAGACGAGGCAGCGCGGCTATCGTGGCTGGCCACGACGGGCGTTCCTTGCGCAGCTGTGCTCGAC
GTTGTCACTGAAGCGGGAAGGGACTGGCTGCTATTGGGCGAAGTGCCGGGGCAGGATCTCCTGTCATCTC
ACCTTGCTCCTGCCGAGAAAGTATCCATCATGGCTGATGCAATGCGGCGGCTGCATACGCTTGATCCGGC
TACCTGCCCATTCGACCACCAAGCGAAACATCGCATCGAGCGAGCACGTACTCGGATGGAAGCCGGTCTT
GTCGATCAGGATGATCTGGACGAAGAGCATCAGGGGCTCGCGCCAGCCGAACTGTTCGCCAGGCTCAAGG
CGAGCATGCCCGACGGCGAGGATCTCGTCGTGACCCATGGCGATGCCTGCTTGCCGAATATCATGGTGGA
AAATGGCCGCTTTTCTGGATTCATCGACTGTGGCCGGCTGGGTGTGGCGGACCGCTATCAGGACATAGCG
TTGGCTACCCGTGATATTGCTGAAGAGCTTGGCGGCGAATGGGCTGACCGCTTCCTCGTGCTTTACGGTA
TCGCCGCTCCCGATTCGCAGCGCATCGCCTTCTATCGCCTTCTTGACGAGTTCTTCTGAGCGGGACTCTG
GGGTTCGAAATGACCGACCAAGCGACGCCCAACCTGCCATCACGAGATTTCGATTCCACCGCCGCCTTCT
ATGAAAGGTTGGGCTTCGGAATCGTTTTCCGGGACGCCGGCTGGATGATCCTCCAGCGCGGGGATCTCAT
GCTGGAGTTCTTCGCCCACCCTAGGGGGAGGCTAACTGAAACACGGAAGGAGACAATACCGGAAGGAACC
CGCGCTATGACGGCAATAAAAAGACAGAATAAAACGCACGGTGTTGGGTCGTTTGTTCATAAACGCGGGG
TTCGGTCCCAGGGCTGGCACTCTGTCGATACCCCACCGAGACCCCATTGGGGCCAATACGCCCGCGTTTC
TTCCTTTTCCCCACCCCACCCCCCAAGTTCGGGTGAAGGCCCAGGGCTCGCAGCCAACGTCGGGGCGGCA
GGCCCTGCCATAGCCTCAGGTTACTCATATATACTTTAGATTGATTTAAAACTTCATTTTTAATTTAAAA
GGATCTAGGTGAAGATCCTTTTTGATAATCTCATGACCAAAATCCCTTAACGTGAGTTTTCGTTCCACTG
AGCGTCAGACCCCGTAGAAAAGATCAAAGGATCTTCTTGAGATCCTTTTTTTCTGCGCGTAATCTGCTGC
TTGCAAACAAAAAAACCACCGCTACCAGCGGTGGTTTGTTTGCCGGATCAAGAGCTACCAACTCTTTTTC
CGAAGGTAACTGGCTTCAGCAGAGCGCAGATACCAAATACTGTTCTTCTAGTGTAGCCGTAGTTAGGCCA
CCACTTCAAGAACTCTGTAGCACCGCCTACATACCTCGCTCTGCTAATCCTGTTACCAGTGGCTGCTGCC
AGTGGCGATAAGTCGTGTCTTACCGGGTTGGACTCAAGACGATAGTTACCGGATAAGGCGCAGCGGTCGG
GCTGAACGGGGGGTTCGTGCACACAGCCCAGCTTGGAGCGAACGACCTACACCGAACTGAGATACCTACA
GCGTGAGCTATGAGAAAGCGCCACGCTTCCCGAAGGGAGAAAGGCGGACAGGTATCCGGTAAGCGGCAGG
GTCGGAACAGGAGAGCGCACGAGGGAGCTTCCAGGGGGAAACGCCTGGTATCTTTATAGTCCTGTCGGGT
TTCGCCACCTCTGACTTGAGCGTCGATTTTTGTGATGCTCGTCAGGGGGGCGGAGCCTATGGAAAAACGC
CAGCAACGCGGCCTTTTTACGGTTCCTGGCCTTTTGCTGGCCTTTTGCTCACATGTTCTTTCCTGCGTTA
TCCCCTGATTCTGTGGATAACCGTATTACCGCCATGCATTAGTTATTAATAGTAATCAATTACGGGGTCA
TTAGTTCATAGCCCATATATGGAGTTCCGCGTTACATAACTTACGGTAAATGGCCCGCCTGGCTGACCGC
CCAACGACCCCCGCCCATTGACGTCAATAATGACGTATGTTCCCATAGTAACGCCAATAGGGACTTTCCA
TTGACGTCAATGGGTGGAGTATTTACGGTAAACTGCCCACTTGGCAGTACATCAAGTGTATCATATGCCA
AGTACGCCCCCTATTGACGTCAATGACGGTAAATGGCCCGCCTGGCATTATGCCCAGTACATGACCTTAT
GGGACTTTCCTACTTGGCAGTACATCTACGTATTAGTCATCGCTATTACCATG
